Addgene plasmid #232961: pAG415Gal_Gcn4 SATtoG KtoR
Purpose: Galactose iduced expression of Gcn4 ATtoG KtoR in yeast
Depositing lab: Aseem Ansari & Tanja Mittag. Depositing organization: St. Jude Children's Research Hospital. Publication: Reconciling competing models on the roles of condensates and soluble complexes in transcription factor function. Bremer A, Lang WH, Kempen RP, Sweta K, Taylor AB, Borgia MB, Ansari AZ, Mittag T. bioRxiv [Preprint]. 2024 Nov 22:2024.11.21.624739. doi: 10.1101/2024.11.21.624739. PubMed 39605529.
Backbone
  Vector backbone: pAG415Gal-ccdB
  Backbone manufacturer: Susan Lindquist (Addgene #14145)
  Vector type: Yeast Expression
  Selectable markers: LEU2
Growth in bacteria
  Bacterial resistance: Ampicillin, 100 μg/mL
  Growth temperature: 37°C
  Growth strain: DH5alpha
  Copy number: High Copy
Gene/Insert
  Gene/Insert name: Gcn4 SATtoG KtoR
  Species: S. cerevisiae (budding yeast)
  Mutation: S101G, T102G, S104G, T105G, S117G, K118R, T121G, S122G, T131G, T132G, S136G, A138G, K140R, A141G, S144G
  Promoter: Gal1
  Tag / fusion protein: TEV cleavage site (N terminal on insert)
  Cloning method: Gateway Cloning
Terms and licenses: Academic/Nonprofit Terms; Industry Terms: Not Available to Industry
Depositor comments: Please visit https://doi.org/10.1101/2024.11.21.624739 for bioRxiv preprint.
How to cite: pAG415Gal_Gcn4 SATtoG KtoR was a gift from Aseem Ansari & Tanja Mittag (Addgene plasmid # 232961 ; http://n2t.net/addgene:232961 ; RRID:Addgene_232961)
