[The description below was written by a language model from this plasmid's Addgene catalogue record and pLannotate feature annotations shown in this document.]
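Description:
pAG415Gal_Gcn4 SATtoG KtoR is a yeast expression plasmid built on the pAG415Gal-ccdB Gateway destination backbone, a centromeric shuttle vector for Saccharomyces cerevisiae. In yeast it is maintained through a CEN6/ARS element, which typically gives stable low-copy inheritance, and is selected by complementation of leucine auxotrophy with the LEU2 marker under its own promoter. In E. coli it replicates from a high-copy ColE1/pUC-type origin and is selected with ampicillin via the β-lactamase gene. An f1 origin, T3 and T7 promoters, and lac/lacZα remnants are carried over from the pBluescript-derived parent and play no role in the yeast expression cassette.

The payload is a mutant form of the S. cerevisiae transcription factor Gcn4, inserted by Gateway recombination so that it sits between attB1 and attB2 sites, downstream of the galactose-inducible, Gal4-regulated GAL1 promoter and upstream of the CYC1 terminator. A TEV protease recognition site lies at the N-terminus of the insert. The variant carries fifteen substitutions between residues 101 and 144 that change serines, threonines and alanines to glycine and two lysines (K118, K140) to arginine. The interval between the att sites is only about 370 nt, which suggests that a portion of Gcn4 rather than the full-length protein may be encoded, although the record does not say so. The annotation tool labels part of the insert as a fragment of the Neurospora cpc-1 protein, most likely reflecting similarity between that related factor and Gcn4. The plasmid is intended for galactose-induced expression of this variant in yeast. The associated publication concerns the roles of condensates and soluble complexes in transcription factor function.
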