Features (pLannotate 1.2.2; 27 found; start..end, strand, type, name):
     69..572     -  misc_feature   CEN/ARS: S. cerevisiae CEN6 centromere fused to an autonomously replicating sequence
    609..713     +  promoter       AmpR promoter: bla
    714..1574    +  CDS            AmpR: β-lactamase; bla; confers resistance to ampicillin, carbenicillin, and related antibiotics
   1745..2333    +  rep_origin     ori: high-copy-number ColE1/pMB1/pBR322/pUC origin of replication
   2516..2608    +  CDS            lacI (fragment): lac repressor; lacI; The lac repressor binds to the lac operator to inhibit transcription in E. coli. This inhibition can be relieved by adding lactose or isopropyl-β-D-thiogalactopyranoside (IPTG).
   2621..2642    +  protein_bind   CAP binding site: CAP binding activates transcription in the presence of cAMP. E. coli catabolite activator protein
   2657..2687    +  promoter       lac promoter: promoter for the E. coli lac operon
   2695..2711    +  protein_bind   lac operator: The lac repressor binds to the lac operator to inhibit transcription in E. coli. This inhibition can be relieved by adding lactose or isopropyl-β-D-thiogalactopyranoside (IPTG). lac repressor encoded by lacI
   2756..2774    +  promoter       T3 promoter: promoter for bacteriophage T3 RNA polymerase
   2798..3239    +  promoter       GAL1 promoter: S. cerevisiae GAL1; inducible promoter, regulated by Gal4
   3254..3274    +  misc_feature   MCS (fragment): pBluescript multiple cloning site
   3278..3302    +  protein_bind   attB1: mutant version of attB; recombination site for the Gateway® BP reaction BP Clonase™
   3308..3324    +  CDS            TEV site (fragment): tobacco etch virus (TEV) protease recognition and cleavage site
   3500..3610    +  CDS            cpc-1 (fragment): CPC1_NEUCR - Experimental evidence at protein level: Swiss-Prot protein existence level 1. In N.crassa grown under amino acid starvation conditions, this protein is required for increasing the transcription of the genes coding for many amino acid biosynthetic pathways enzymes. This transcription factor binds and recognize the DNA sequence: 5'-TGACTC- 3'. From Neurospora crassa (strain ATCC 24698 / 74-OR23-1A / CBS 708.71 / DSM 1257 / FGSC 987).
   3675..3699    -  protein_bind   attB2: mutant version of attB; recombination site for the Gateway® BP reaction BP Clonase™
   3703..3728    +  misc_feature   MCS (fragment): pBluescript multiple cloning site
   3733..3980    +  terminator     CYC1 terminator: S. cerevisiae CYC1; transcription terminator for CYC1
   3999..4017    -  promoter       T7 promoter: promoter for bacteriophage T7 RNA polymerase
   4025..4180    +  CDS            lacZα (fragment): LacZα fragment of β-galactosidase; lacZ fragment
   4184..4612    +  rep_origin     f1 ori (sequence partly withheld): f1 bacteriophage origin of replication; arrow indicates direction of (+) strand synthesis
   4640..4692    -  misc_feature   bom (fragment): basis of mobility region from pBR322
   4723..4800    +  CDS            YO192_YEAST (fragment): Experimental evidence at protein level: Swiss-Prot protein existence level 1. From Saccharomyces cerevisiae (strain ATCC 204508 / S288c) (Baker's yeast).
   4940..5347    +  promoter       LEU2 promoter: S. cerevisiae LEU2
   5348..6442    +  CDS            LEU2: 3-isopropylmalate dehydrogenase, required for leucine biosynthesis; S. cerevisiae LEU2; yeast auxotrophic marker
   6804..6920    -  CDS            NFS1 (fragment): NFS1_YEAST - Also known as SPL1 From Saccharomyces cerevisiae (strain ATCC 204508 / S288c) (Baker's yeast).
   6919..6969    -  misc_feature   bom (fragment): basis of mobility region from pBR322
   7071..7106    -  CDS            rop (fragment): Rop protein, which maintains plasmids at low copy number; rop
>Addgene plasmid #232961 | pAG415Gal_Gcn4 SATtoG KtoR | addgene full sequence | sequence record 465956 | Addgene NGS Result
ACGAAAGGGCCTCGTGATACGCCTATTTTTATAGGTTAATGTCATGATAATAATGGTTTCTTAGGACGGA
TCGCTTGCCTGTAACTTACACGCGCCTCGTATCTTTTAATGATGGAATAATTTGGGAATTTACTCTGTGT
TTATTTATTTTTATGTTTTGTATTTGGATTTTAGAAAGTAAATAAAGAAGGTAGAAGAGTTACGGAATGA
AGAAAAAAAAATAAACAAAGGTTTAAAAAATTTCAACAAAAAGCGTACTTTACATATATATTTATTAGAC
AAGAAAAGCAGATTAAATAGATATACATTCGATTAACGATAAGTAAAATGTAAAATCACAGGATTTTCGT
GTGTGGTCTTCTACACAGACAAGATGAAACAATTCGGCATTAATACCTGAGAGCAGGAAGAGCAAGATAA
AAGGTAGTATTTGTTGGCGATCCCCCTAGAGTCTTTTACATCTTCGGAAAACAAAAACTATTTTTTCTTT
AATTTCTTTTTTTACTTTCTATTTTTAATTTATATATTTATATTAAAAAATTTAAATTATAATTATTTTT
ATAGCACGTGATGAAAAGGACCCAGGTGGCACTTTTCGGGGAAATGTGCGCGGAACCCCTATTTGTTTAT
TTTTCTAAATACATTCAAATATGTATCCGCTCATGAGACAATAACCCTGATAAATGCTTCAATAATATTG
AAAAAGGAAGAGTATGAGTATTCAACATTTCCGTGTCGCCCTTATTCCCTTTTTTGCGGCATTTTGCCTT
CCTGTTTTTGCTCACCCAGAAACGCTGGTGAAAGTAAAAGATGCTGAAGATCAGTTGGGTGCACGAGTGG
GTTACATCGAACTGGATCTCAACAGCGGTAAGATCCTTGAGAGTTTTCGCCCCGAAGAACGTTTTCCAAT
GATGAGCACTTTTAAAGTTCTGCTATGTGGCGCGGTATTATCCCGTATTGACGCCGGGCAAGAGCAACTC
GGTCGCCGCATACACTATTCTCAGAATGACTTGGTTGAGTACTCACCAGTCACAGAAAAGCATCTTACGG
ATGGCATGACAGTAAGAGAATTATGCAGTGCTGCCATAACCATGAGTGATAACACTGCGGCCAACTTACT
TCTGACAACGATCGGAGGACCGAAGGAGCTAACCGCTTTTTTGCACAACATGGGGGATCATGTAACTCGC
CTTGATCGTTGGGAACCGGAGCTGAATGAAGCCATACCAAACGACGAGCGTGACACCACGATGCCTGTAG
CAATGGCAACAACGTTGCGCAAACTATTAACTGGCGAACTACTTACTCTAGCTTCCCGGCAACAATTAAT
AGACTGGATGGAGGCGGATAAAGTTGCAGGACCACTTCTGCGCTCGGCCCTTCCGGCTGGCTGGTTTATT
GCTGATAAATCTGGAGCCGGTGAGCGTGGGTCTCGCGGTATCATTGCAGCACTGGGGCCAGATGGTAAGC
CCTCCCGTATCGTAGTTATCTACACGACGGGGAGTCAGGCAACTATGGATGAACGAAATAGACAGATCGC
TGAGATAGGTGCCTCACTGATTAAGCATTGGTAACTGTCAGACCAAGTTTACTCATATATACTTTAGATT
GATTTAAAACTTCATTTTTAATTTAAAAGGATCTAGGTGAAGATCCTTTTTGATAATCTCATGACCAAAA
TCCCTTAACGTGAGTTTTCGTTCCACTGAGCGTCAGACCCCGTAGAAAAGATCAAAGGATCTTCTTGAGA
TCCTTTTTTTCTGCGCGTAATCTGCTGCTTGCAAACAAAAAAACCACCGCTACCAGCGGTGGTTTGTTTG
CCGGATCAAGAGCTACCAACTCTTTTTCCGAAGGTAACTGGCTTCAGCAGAGCGCAGATACCAAATACTG
TTCTTCTAGTGTAGCCGTAGTTAGGCCACCACTTCAAGAACTCTGTAGCACCGCCTACATACCTCGCTCT
GCTAATCCTGTTACCAGTGGCTGCTGCCAGTGGCGATAAGTCGTGTCTTACCGGGTTGGACTCAAGACGA
TAGTTACCGGATAAGGCGCAGCGGTCGGGCTGAACGGGGGGTTCGTGCACACAGCCCAGCTTGGAGCGAA
CGACCTACACCGAACTGAGATACCTACAGCGTGAGCTATGAGAAAGCGCCACGCTTCCCGAAGGGAGAAA
GGCGGACAGGTATCCGGTAAGCGGCAGGGTCGGAACAGGAGAGCGCACGAGGGAGCTTCCAGGGGGAAAC
GCCTGGTATCTTTATAGTCCTGTCGGGTTTCGCCACCTCTGACTTGAGCGTCGATTTTTGTGATGCTCGT
CAGGGGGGCGGAGCCTATGGAAAAACGCCAGCAACGCGGCCTTTTTACGGTTCCTGGCCTTTTGCTGGCC
TTTTGCTCACATGTTCTTTCCTGCGTTATCCCCTGATTCTGTGGATAACCGTATTACCGCCTTTGAGTGA
GCTGATACCGCTCGCCGCAGCCGAACGACCGAGCGCAGCGAGTCAGTGAGCGAGGAAGCGGAAGAGCGCC
CAATACGCAAACCGCCTCTCCCCGCGCGTTGGCCGATTCATTAATGCAGCTGGCACGACAGGTTTCCCGA
CTGGAAAGCGGGCAGTGAGCGCAACGCAATTAATGTGAGTTAGCTCACTCATTAGGCACCCCAGGCTTTA
CACTTTATGCTTCCGGCTCGTATGTTGTGTGGAATTGTGAGCGGATAACAATTTCACACAGGAAACAGCT
ATGACCATGATTACGCCAAGCGCGCAATTAACCCTCACTAAAGGGAACAAAAGCTGGAGCTCTAGTACGG
ATTAGAAGCCGCCGAGCGGGTGACAGCCCTCCGAAGGAAGACTCTCCTCCGTGCGTCCTCGTCTTCACCG
GTCGCGTTCCTGAAACGCAGATGTGCCTCGCGCCGCACTGCTCCGAACAATAAAGATTCTACAATACTAG
CTTTTATGGTTATGAAGAGGAAAAATTGGCAGTAACCTGGCCCCACAAACCTTCAAATGAACGAATCAAA
TTAACAACCATAGGATGATAATGCGATTAGTTTTTTAGCCTTATTTCTGGGGTAATTAATCAGCGAAGCG
ATGATTTTTGATCTATTAACAGATATATAAATGCAAAAACTGCATAACCACTTTAACTAATACTTTCAAC
ATTTTCGGTTTGTATTACTTCTTATTCAAATGTAATAAAAGTATCAACAAAAAATTGTTAATATACCTCT
ATACTTTAACGTCAAGGAGAAAAAACCCCGGATTCTAGAACTAGTGGATCCCCCATCACAAGTTTGTACA
AAAAAGCAGGCTTCGAGAACCTGTATTTTCAGGGTAGCCATATGGGTGGTGATGGTGGTCCGATGTTTGA
ATATGAAAATCTGGAAGATAATGGTCGCGAATGGGGTGGTCTGTTTGATAATGATATTCCGGTTGGCGGT
GATGATGTTGGCCTGGGTGATCGTGGTATTGAAGGTGGTAGCGGTAGCGGTTCAGGTAGTCCGGAAAGCA
GCGATCCGGCAGCACTGAAACGTGCCCGTAATACCGAAGCAGCACGTCGTAGCCGTGCACGTAAACTGCA
GCGTATGAAACAGTTAGAAGATAAGGTTGAAGAACTGCTGTGCAAAAACTATCACCTGGAAAATGAAGTT
GCCCGTCTGAAAAAGCTGGTTGGTGAACGTTAAGACCCAGCTTTCTTGTACAAAGTGGTGATGGGCTGCA
GGAATTCGATATCAAGCTCGAGTCATGTAATTAGTTATGTCACGCTTACATTCACGCCCTCCCCCCACAT
CCGCTCTAACCGAAAAGGAAGGAGTTAGACAACCTGAAGTCTAGGTCCCTATTTATTTTTTTATAGTTAT
GTTAGTATTAAGAACGTTATTTATATTTCAAATTTTTCTTTTTTTTCTGTACAGACGCGTGTACGCATGT
AACATTATACTGAAAACCTTGCTTGAGAAGGTTTTGGGACGCTCGAAGGCTTTAATTTGCGGCCGGTACC
CAATTCGCCCTATAGTGAGTCGTATTACGCGCGCTCACTGGCCGTCGTTTTACAACGTCGTGACTGGGAA
AACCCTGGCGTTACCCAACTTAATCGCCTTGCAGCACATCCCCCTTTCGCCAGCTGGCGTAATAGCGAAG
AGGCCCGCACCGATCGCCCTTCCCAACAGTTGCGCAGCCTGAATGGCGAATGG
[124 nt withheld, positions 4184-4307]
C
[91 nt withheld, positions 4309-4399]
A
[49 nt withheld, positions 4401-4449]
CCTTTGACGTTGGAGTCCACGTTCTTT
[37 nt withheld, positions 4477-4513]
ACCCTATCTCGGTCTATTCTTTTGATTTATAAGGGATTTTGCCGATTTCGGCCTATTGGTTAAAAAATGA
GCTGATTTAACAAAAATTTAACGCGAATTTTAACAAAATATTAACGCTTACAATTTCCTGATGCGGTATT
TTCTCCTTACGCATCTGTGCGGTATTTCACACCGCATATCGACCGGTCGAGGAGAACTTCTAGTATATCT
ACATACCTAATATTATTGCCTTATTAAAAATGGAATCCCAACAATTACATCAAAATCCACATTCTCTTCA
AAATCAATTGTCCTGTACTTCCTTGTTCATGTGTGTTCAAAAACGTTATATTTATAGGATAATTATACTC
TATTTCTCAACAAGTAATTGGTTGTTTGGCCGAGCGGTCTAAGGCGCCTGATTCAAGAAATATCTTGACC
GCAGTTAACTGTGGGAATACTCAGGTATCGTAAGATGCAAGAGTTCGAATCTCTTAGCAACCATTATTTT
TTTCCTCAACATAACGAGAACACACAGGGGCGCTATCGCACAGAATCAAATTCGATGACTGGAAATTTTT
TGTTAATTTCAGAGGTCGCCTGACGCATATACCTTTTTCAACTGAAAAATTGGGAGAAAAAGGAAAGGTG
AGAGCGCCGGAACCGGCTTTTCATATAGAATAGAGAAGCGTTCATGACTAAATGCTTGCATCACAATACT
TGAAGTTGACAATATTATTTAAGGACCTATTGTTTTTTCCAATAGGTGGTTAGCAATCGTCTTACTTTCT
AACTTTTCTTACCTTTTACATTTCAGCAATATATATATATATATTTCAAGGATATACCATTCTAATGTCT
GCCCCTAAGAAGATCGTCGTTTTGCCAGGTGACCACGTTGGTCAAGAAATCACAGCCGAAGCCATTAAGG
TTCTTAAAGCTATTTCTGATGTTCGTTCCAATGTCAAGTTCGATTTCGAAAATCATTTAATTGGTGGTGC
TGCTATCGATGCTACAGGTGTTCCACTTCCAGATGAGGCGCTGGAAGCCTCCAAGAAGGCTGATGCCGTT
TTGTTAGGTGCTGTGGGTGGTCCTAAATGGGGTACCGGTAGTGTTAGACCTGAACAAGGTTTACTAAAAA
TCCGTAAAGAACTTCAATTGTACGCCAACTTAAGACCATGTAACTTTGCATCCGACTCTCTTTTAGACTT
ATCTCCAATCAAGCCACAATTTGCTAAAGGTACTGACTTCGTTGTTGTCAGAGAATTAGTGGGAGGTATT
TACTTTGGTAAGAGAAAGGAAGACGATGGTGATGGTGTCGCTTGGGATAGTGAACAATACACCGTTCCAG
AAGTGCAAAGAATCACAAGAATGGCCGCTTTCATGGCCCTACAACATGAGCCACCATTGCCTATTTGGTC
CTTGGATAAAGCTAATGTTTTGGCCTCTTCAAGATTATGGAGAAAAACTGTGGAGGAAACCATCAAGAAC
GAATTCCCTACATTGAAGGTTCAACATCAATTGATTGATTCTGCCGCCATGATCCTAGTTAAGAACCCAA
CCCACCTAAATGGTATTATAATCACCAGCAACATGTTTGGTGATATCATCTCCGATGAAGCCTCCGTTAT
CCCAGGTTCCTTGGGTTTGTTGCCATCTGCGTCCTTGGCCTCTTTGCCAGACAAGAACACCGCATTTGGT
TTGTACGAACCATGCCACGGTTCTGCTCCAGATTTGCCAAAGAATAAGGTCAACCCTATCGCCACTATCT
TGTCTGCTGCAATGATGTTGAAATTGTCATTGAACTTGCCTGAAGAAGGTAAGGCCATTGAAGATGCAGT
TAAAAAGGTTTTGGATGCAGGTATCAGAACTGGTGATTTAGGTGGTTCCAACAGTACCACCGAAGTCGGT
GATGCTGTCGCCGAAGAAGTTAAGAAAATCCTTGCTTAAAAAGATTCTCTTTTTTTATGATATTTGTACA
TAAACTTTATAAATGAAATTCATAATAGAAACGACACGAAATTACAAAATGGAATATGTTCATAGGGTAG
ACGAAACTATATACGCAATCTACATACATTTATCAAGAAGGAGAAAAAGGAGGATGTAAAGGAATACAGG
TAAGCAAATTGATACTAATGGCTCAACGTGATAAGGAAAAAGAATTGCACTTTAACATTAATATTGACAA
GGAGGAGGGCACCACACAAAAAGTTAGGTGTAACAGAAAATCATGAAACTATGATTCCTAATTTATATAT
TGGAGGATTTTCTCTAAAAAAAAAAAAATACAACAAATAAAAAACACTCAATGACCTGACCATTTGATGG
AGTTTAAGTCAATACCTTCTTGAACCATTTCCCATAATGGTGAAAGTTCCCTCAAGAATTTTACTCTGTC
AGAAACGGCCTTAACGACGTAGTCGATATGGTGCACTCTCAGTACAATCTGCTCTGATGCCGCATAGTTA
AGCCAGCCCCGACACCCGCCAACACCCGCTGACGCGCCCTGACGGGCTTGTCTGCTCCCGGCATCCGCTT
ACAGACAAGCTGTGACCGTCTCCGGGAGCTGCATGTGTCAGAGGTTTTCACCGTCATCACCGAAACGCGC
GAG
